>Addgene plasmid #158543 | PB-CuO-V5 CASC3 siRes 110-480 WT | addgene full sequence | sequence record 311556 | Addgene NGS Result
CGTTACATAACTTACGGTAAATGGCCCGCCTGGCTGACCGCCCAACGACCCCCGCCCATTGACGTCAATA
ATGACGTATGTTCCCATAGTAACGCCAATAGGGACTTTCCATTGACGTCAATGGGTGGAGTATTTACGGT
AAACTGCCCACTTGGCAGTACATCAAGTGTATCATATGCCAAGTCCGCCCCCTATTGACGTCAATGACGG
TAAATGGCCCGCCTGGCATTATGCCCAGTACATGACCTTACGGGACTTTCCTACTTGGCAGTACATCTAC
GTATTAGTCATCGCTATTACCATGGTGATGCGGTTTTGGCAGTACACCAATGGGCGTGGATAGCGGTTTG
ACTCACGGGGATTTCCAAGTCTCCACCCCATTGACGTCAATGGGAGTTTGTTTTGGCACCAAAATCAACG
GGACTTTCCAAAATGTCGTAATACCCCCGCCCCGTTGACGCAAATGGGCAAGCTTGCCGGGTCGAGGTAG
GCGTGTACGGTGGGAGGCCTATATAAGCAACCGGTATAATCAAACAGACCAGATTGTCTGTTTGTTACCG
GTGTTTAGTGAACCGGGCGCGCCTCATATCGCCTGGAGACGCCATCCACGCTGTTTTGACCTCCATAGAA
GACACCGGGACCGATCCAGCCTCCGCGGTCACTCTCTTCCGCATCGCTGTCTGCGAGGGCCAGCTGTTGG
GCTCGCGGTTGAGGACAAACTCTTCGCGGTCTTTCCAGTACTCTTGGATCGGAAACCCGTCGGCCTCCGA
ACGGTACTCCGCCACCGAGGGACCTGAGCGAGTCCGCATCGACCGGATCGGAAAACCTCTCGAGAAAGGC
GTCTAACCAGTCACAGTCGCAAGGTAGGCTGAGCACCGTGGCGGGCGGCAGCGGGTGGCGGTCGGGGTTG
TTTCTGGCGGAGGTGCTGCTGATGATGTAATTAAAGTAGGCGGTCTTGAGACGGCGGATGGTCGAGGTGA
GGTGTGGCAGGCTTGAGATCCAGCTGTTGGGGTGAGTACTCCCTCTCAAAAGCGGGCATTACTTCTGCGC
TAAGATTGTCAGTTTCCAAAAACGAGGAGGATTTGATATTCACCTGGCCCGATCTGGCCATACACTTGAG
TGACAATGACATCCACTTTGCCTTTCTCTCCACAGGTGTCCACTCCCAGGTCCAAGTTTGGTCTAGAGCT
AGCACCATGGGCAAGCCCATCCCTAACCCACTGCTGGGCCTGGACAGCACCCCACCTCTCGAGTCCAAAG
TGGAGCTGAAATCAGAAGCTAATGATGCTGTTAATTCTTCAACAAAAGAAGAGAAGGGAGAAGAAAAGCC
TGACACCAAAAGCACTGTGACTGGAGAGAGGCAAAGTGGGGACGGACAGGAGAGCACAGAGCCTGTGGAG
AACAAAGTGGGTAAAAAGGGCCCTAAGCATTTGGATGATGATGAAGATCGGAAGAATCCAGCATACATAC
CTCGGAAAGGGCTCTTCTTTGAGCATGATCTTCGAGGGCAAACTCAGGAGGAGGAAGTCAGACCCAAGGG
GCGTCAGCGAAAGCTATGGAAGGATGAGGGTCGCTGGGAGCATGACAAGTTCCGGGAAGATGAGCAGGCC
CCAAAGTCCCGACAGGAGCTCATTGCTCTTTATGGTTATGACATTCGCTCAGCTCATAATCCAGACGATA
TTAAGCCAAGGCGGATCCGGAAACCCCGATATGGGAGTCCTCCACAAAGAGATCCAAACTGGAACGGTGA
GCGGCTAAACAAGTCTCATCGCCACCAGGGTCTTGGGGGCACCCTACCACCAAGGACATTTATTAACAGG
AATGCTGCAGGTACCGGCCGTATGTCTGCACCCAGGAATTATTCCCGATCTGGGGGCTTCAAGGAAGGTC
GTGCTGGTTTTAGGCCTGTGGAAGCTGGTGGGCAGCATGGTGGCCGGTCTGGTGAGACTGTTAAGCATGA
GATTAGTTACCGGTCACGGCGCCTAGAGCAGACTTCTGTGAGGGATCCATCTCCAGAAGCAGATGCTCCA
GTGCTTGGCAGTCCTGAGAAGGAAGAGGCAGCCTCAGAGCCACCAGCTGCTGCTCCTGATGCTGCACCAC
CACCCCCTGATAGGCCCATTGAGAAGAAATCCTATTCCCGGGCAAGAAGAACTCGAACCAAAGTTGGAGA
TGCAGTCAAGCTTGCAGAGGAGGTGCCCCCTCCTCCTGAAGGACTGATTCCAGCACCTCCAGTCCCAGAA
ACCACCCCAACTCCACCTACTAAGACTGGGACCTGGGAAGCTCCGGTGGATTCTAGTACAAGTGGACTTG
AGCAAGATGTGGCACAACTAAATATAGCAGAACAGAATTGGAGTCCGGGGCAGTAAGCGGCCGCGCCCCT
CTCCCTCCCCCCCCCCTAACGTTACTGGCCGAAGCCGCTTGGAATAAGGCCGGTGTGCGTTTGTCTATAT
GTTATTTTCCACCATATTGCCGTCTTTTGGCAATGTGAGGGCCCGGAAACCTGGCCCTGTCTTCTTGACG
AGCATTCCTAGGGGTCTTTCCCCTCTCGCCAAAGGAATGCAAGGTCTGTTGAATGTCGTGAAGGAAGCAG
TTCCTCTGGAAGCTTCTTGAAGACAAACAACGTCTGTAGCGACCCTTTGCAGGCAGCGGAACCCCCCACC
TGGCGACAGGTGCCTCTGCGGCCAAAAGCCACGTGTATAAGATACACCTGCAAAGGCGGCACAACCCCAG
TGCCACGTTGTGAGTTGGATAGTTGTGGAAAGAGTCAAATGGCTCTCCTCAAGCGTATTCAACAAGGGGC
TGAAGGATGCCCAGAAGGTACCCCATTGTATGGGATCTGATCTGGGGCCTCGGTGCACATGCTTTACATG
TGTTTAGTCGAGGTTAAAAAAACGTCTAGGCCCCCCGAACCACGGGGACGTGGTTTTCCTTTGAAAAACA
CGATGATAATATGGCCACAACCATGGCGTCCGGAATGGAGAGCGACGAGAGCGGCCTGCCCGCCATGGAG
ATCGAGTGCCGCATCACCGGCACCCTGAACGGCGTGGAGTTCGAGCTGGTGGGCGGCGGAGAGGGCACCC
CCAAGCAGGGCCGCATGACCAACAAGATGAAGAGCACCAAAGGCGCCCTGACCTTCAGCCCCTACCTGCT
GAGCCACGTGATGGGCTACGGCTTCTACCACTTCGGCACCTACCCCAGCGGCTACGAGAACCCCTTCCTG
CACGCCATCAACAACGGCGGCTACACCAACACCCGCATCGAGAAGTACGAGGACGGCGGCGTGCTGCACG
TGAGCTTCAGCTACCGCTACGAGGCCGGCCGCGTGATCGGCGACTTCAAGGTGGTGGGCACCGGCTTCCC
CGAGGACAGCGTGATCTTCACCGACAAGATCATCCGCAGCAACGCCACCGTGGAGCACCTGCACCCCATG
GGCGATAACGTGCTGGTGGGCAGCTTCGCCCGCACCTTCAGCCTGCGCGACGGCGGCTACTACAGCTTCG
TGGTGGACAGCCACATGCACTTCAAGAGCGCCATCCACCCCAGCATCCTGCAGAACGGGGGCCCCATGTT
CGCCTTCCGCCGCGTGGAGGAGCTGCACAGCAACACCGAGCTGGGCATCGTGGAGTACCAGCACGCCTTC
AAGACCCCCATCGCCTTCGCCAGATCCCGCGCTCAGTCGTCCAATTCTGCCGTGGACGGCACCGCCGGAC
CCGGCTCCACCGGATCTCGCTAGAGCTGAATCTAAGTCGACGGATCTGCGATCGCTCCGGTGCCCGTCAG
TGGGCAGAGCGCACATCGCCCACAGTCCCCGAGAAGTTGGGGGGAGGGGTCGGCAATTGAACGGGTGCCT
AGAGAAGGTGGCGCGGGGTAAACTGGGAAAGTGATGTCGTGTACTGGCTCCGCCTTTTTCCCGAGGGTGG
GGGAGAACCGTATATAAGTGCAGTAGTCGCCGTGAACGTTCTTTTTCGCAACGGGTTTGCCGCCAGAACA
CAGCTGAAGCTTCGAGGGGCTCGCATCTCTCCTTCACGCGCCCGCCGCCCTACCTGAGGCCGCCATCCAC
GCCGGTTGAGTCGCGTTCTGCCGCCTCCCGCCTGTGGTGCCTCCTGAACTGCGTCCGCCGTCTAGGTAAG
TTTAAAGCTCAGGTCGAGACCGGGCCTTTGTCCGGCGCTCCCTTGGAGCCTACCTAGACTCAGCCGGCTC
TCCACGCTTTGCCTGACCCTGCTTGCTCAACTCTACGTCTTTGTTTCGTTTTCTGTTCTGCGCCGTTACA
GATCCAAGCTGTGACCGGCGCCTACTCTAGAGCCGCCATGGCTTACCCATACGATGTTCCAGATTACGCT
AGTTTGGTGAGGCAGCAGAGACCGATGACATCCACTTTGCCTTTCTCTCCACAGGTGTCCACTCCCAGGT
CCAAGTTTGGAAGATCTACCATGCCAAAGAGACCCAGACCCGTGATCATGAGTCCAAAGAGAAGAACACA
GGCAGAGCGCGCAATGGAGACCCAGGGCAAGTTGATTGCAGCGGCCCTGGGGGTTTTACGGGAAAAAGGT
TACGCGGGATTCCGGATCGCAGATGTGCCCGGTGCTGCAGGTGTCTCGAGAGGAGCGCAGAGCCATCATT
TCCCGACAAAGCTTGAGCTTCTGCTTGCCACTTTTGAATGGCTTTACGAACAGATCACCGAACGCAGTCG
GGCTCGATTAGCGAAATTGAAGCCAGAGGATGACGTCATCCAGCAAATGCTGGACGACGCCGCCGAATTT
TTCCTCGACGATGACTTCTCTATCAGCCTTGATTTGATTGTGGCTGCCGACCGGGATCCAGCGTTACGCG
AGGGTATTCAGCGCACGGTAGAGAGGAATCGGTTTGTCGTCGAGGATATGTGGCTTGGTGTTCTGGTGAG
CCGTGGTCTTTCGCGTGATGATGCAGAAGATATCCTTTGGTTGATATTCAATTCGGTGCGTGGGCTTGCT
GTTCGTAGCCTATGGCAGAAGGACAAAGAACGCTTTGAGCGTGTCAGGAACTCGACACTCGAAATTGCGC
GAGAGCGGTACGCGAAATTCAAGCGCGCGGCCAAACCCTCTGGCCGGTCTCTCTCTGTTCGAGAGGGCAG
AGGAAGTCTTCTAACATGCGGTGACGTGGAGGAGAATCCCGGCCCTGAATTCATGACCGAGTACAAGCCC
ACGGTGCGCCTCGCCACCCGCGACGACGTCCCCAGGGCCGTACGCACCCTCGCCGCCGCGTTCGCCGACT
ACCCCGCCACGCGCCACACCGTCGATCCGGACCGCCACATCGAGCGGGTCACCGAGCTGCAAGAACTCTT
CCTCACGCGCGTCGGGCTCGACATCGGCAAGGTGTGGGTCGCGGACGACGGCGCCGCGGTGGCGGTCTGG
ACCACGCCGGAGAGCGTCGAAGCGGGGGCGGTGTTCGCCGAGATCGGCCCGCGCATGGCCGAGTTGAGCG
GTTCCCGGCTGGCCGCGCAGCAACAGATGGAAGGCCTCCTGGCGCCGCACCGGCCCAAGGAGCCCGCGTG
GTTCCTGGCCACCGTCGGCGTCTCGCCCGACCACCAGGGCAAGGGTCTGGGCAGCGCCGTCGTGCTCCCC
GGAGTGGAGGCGGCCGAGCGCGCCGGGGTGCCCGCCTTCCTGGAGACCTCCGCGCCCCGCAACCTCCCCT
TCTACGAGCGGCTCGGCTTCACCGTCACCGCCGACGTCGAGGTGCCCGAAGGACCGCGCACCTGGTGCAT
GACCCGCAAGCCCGGTGCCTGAGTCGACAATCAACCTCTGGATTACAAAATTTGTGGTTAACTAACTAAA
CTTGTTTATTGCAGCTTATAATGGTTACAAATAAAGCAATAGCATCACAAATTTCACAAATAAAGCATTT
TTTTCACTGCATTCTAGTTGTGGTTTGTCCAAACTCATCAATGTATCTTATCATGTCTGGAATTGACTCA
AATGATGTCAATTAGTCTATCAGAAGCTCATCTGGTCTCCCTTCCGGGGGACAAGACATCCCTGTTTAAT
ATTTAAACAGCAGTGTTCCCAAACTGGGTTCTTATATCCCTTGCTCTGGTCAACCAGGTTGCAGGGTTTC
CTGTCCTCACAGGAACGAAGTCCCTAAAGAAACAGTGGCAGCCAGGTTTAGCCCCGGAATTGACTGGATT
CCTTTTTTAGGGCCCATTGGTATGGCTTTTTCCCCGTATCCCCCCAGGTGTCTGCAGGCTCAAAGAGCAG
CGAGAAGCGTTCAGAGGAAAGCGATCCCGTGCCACCTTCCCCGTGCCCGGGCTGTCCCCGCACGCTGCCG
GCTCGGGGATGCGGGGGGAGCGCCGGACCGGAGCGGAGCCCCGGGCGGCTCGCTGCTGCCCCCTAGCGGG
GGAGGGACGTAATTACATCCCTGGGGGCTTTGGGGGGGGGCTGTCCCTGATATCTATAACAAGAAAATAT
ATATATAATAAGTTATCACGTAAGTAGAACATGAAATAACAATATAATTATCGTATGAGTTAAATCTTAA
AAGTCACGTAAAAGATAATCATGCGTCATTTTGACTCACGCGGTCGTTATAGTTCAAAATCAGTGACACT
TACCGCATTGACAAGCACGCCTCACGGGAGCTCCAAGCGGCGACTGAGATGTCCTAAATGCACAGCGACG
GATTCGCGCTATTTAGAAAGAGAGAGCAATATTTCAAGAATGCATGCGTCAATTTTACGCAGACTATCTT
TCTAGGGTTAATCTAGCTGCATCAGGATCATATCGTCGGGTCTTTTTTCCGGCTCAGTCATCGCCCAAGC
TGGCGCTATCTGGGCATCGGGGAGGAAGAAGCCCGTGCCTTTTCCCGCGAGGTTGAAGCGGCATGGAAAG
AGTTTGCCGAGGATGACTGCTGCTGCATTGACGTTGAGCGAAAACGCACGTTTACCATGATGATTCGGGA
AGGTGTGGCCATGCACGCCTTTAACGGTGAACTGTTCGTTCAGGCCACCTGGGATACCAGTTCGTCGCGG
CTTTTCCGGACACAGTTCCGGATGGTCAGCCCGAAGCGCATCAGCAACCCGAACAATACCGGCGACAGCC
GGAACTGCCGTGCCGGTGTGCAGATTAATGACAGCGGTGCGGCGCTGGGATATTACGTCAGCGAGGACGG
GTATCCTGGCTGGATGCCGCAGAAATGGACATGGATACCCCGTGAGTTACCCGGCGGGCGCGCTTGGCGT
AATCATGGTCATAGCTGTTTCCTGTGTGAAATTGTTATCCGCTCACAATTCCACACAACATACGAGCCGG
AAGCATAAAGTGTAAAGCCTGGGGTGCCTAATGAGTGAGCTAACTCACATTAATTGCGTTGCGCTCACTG
CCCGCTTTCCAGTCGGGAAACCTGTCGTGCCAGCTGCATTAATGAATCGGCCAACGCGCGGGGAGAGGCG
GTTTGCGTATTGGGCGCTCTTCCGCTTCCTCGCTCACTGACTCGCTGCGCTCGGTCGTTCGGCTGCGGCG
AGCGGTATCAGCTCACTCAAAGGCGGTAATACGGTTATCCACAGAATCAGGGGATAACGCAGGAAAGAAC
ATGTGAGCAAAAGGCCAGCAAAAGGCCAGGAACCGTAAAAAGGCCGCGTTGCTGGCGTTTTTCCATAGGC
TCCGCCCCCCTGACGAGCATCACAAAAATCGACGCTCAAGTCAGAGGTGGCGAAACCCGACAGGACTATA
AAGATACCAGGCGTTTCCCCCTGGAAGCTCCCTCGTGCGCTCTCCTGTTCCGACCCTGCCGCTTACCGGA
TACCTGTCCGCCTTTCTCCCTTCGGGAAGCGTGGCGCTTTCTCATAGCTCACGCTGTAGGTATCTCAGTT
CGGTGTAGGTCGTTCGCTCCAAGCTGGGCTGTGTGCACGAACCCCCCGTTCAGCCCGACCGCTGCGCCTT
ATCCGGTAACTATCGTCTTGAGTCCAACCCGGTAAGACACGACTTATCGCCACTGGCAGCAGCCACTGGT
AACAGGATTAGCAGAGCGAGGTATGTAGGCGGTGCTACAGAGTTCTTGAAGTGGTGGCCTAACTACGGCT
ACACTAGAAGAACAGTATTTGGTATCTGCGCTCTGCTGAAGCCAGTTACCTTCGGAAAAAGAGTTGGTAG
CTCTTGATCCGGCAAACAAACCACCGCTGGTAGCGGTGGTTTTTTTGTTTGCAAGCAGCAGATTACGCGC
AGAAAAAAAGGATCTCAAGAAGATCCTTTGATCTTTTCTACGGGGTCTGACGCTCAGTGGAACGAAAACT
CACGTTAAGGGATTTTGGTCATGAGATTATCAAAAAGGATCTTCACCTAGATCCTTTTAAATTAAAAATG
AAGTTTTAAATCAATCTAAAGTATATATGAGTAAACTTGGTCTGACAGTTACCAATGCTTAATCAGTGAG
GCACCTATCTCAGCGATCTGTCTATTTCGTTCATCCATAGTTGCCTGACTCCCCGTCGTGTAGATAACTA
CGATACGGGAGGGCTTACCATCTGGCCCCAGTGCTGCAATGATACCGCGAGACCCACGCTCACCGGCTCC
AGATTTATCAGCAATAAACCAGCCAGCCGGAAGGGCCGAGCGCAGAAGTGGTCCTGCAACTTTATCCGCC
TCCATCCAGTCTATTAATTGTTGCCGGGAAGCTAGAGTAAGTAGTTCGCCAGTTAATAGTTTGCGCAACG
TTGTTGCCATTGCTACAGGCATCGTGGTGTCACGCTCGTCGTTTGGTATGGCTTCATTCAGCTCCGGTTC
CCAACGATCAAGGCGAGTTACATGATCCCCCATGTTGTGCAAAAAAGCGGTTAGCTCCTTCGGTCCTCCG
ATCGTTGTCAGAAGTAAGTTGGCCGCAGTGTTATCACTCATGGTTATGGCAGCACTGCATAATTCTCTTA
CTGTCATGCCATCCGTAAGATGCTTTTCTGTGACTGGTGAGTACTCAACCAAGTCATTCTGAGAATAGTG
TATGCGGCGACCGAGTTGCTCTTGCCCGGCGTCAATACGGGATAATACCGCGCCACATAGCAGAACTTTA
AAAGTGCTCATCATTGGAAAACGTTCTTCGGGGCGAAAACTCTCAAGGATCTTACCGCTGTTGAGATCCA
GTTCGATGTAACCCACTCGTGCACCCAACTGATCTTCAGCATCTTTTACTTTCACCAGCGTTTCTGGGTG
AGCAAAAACAGGAAGGCAAAATGCCGCAAAAAAGGGAATAAGGGCGACACGGAAATGTTGAATACTCATA
CTCTTCCTTTTTCAATATTATTGAAGCATTTATCAGGGTTATTGTCTCATGAGCGGATACATATTTGAAT
GTATTTAGAAAAATAAACAAATAGGGGTTCCGCGCACATTTCCCCGAAAAGTGCCACCTAAATTGTAAGC
GTTAATATTTTGTTAAAATTCGCGTTAAATTTTTGTTAAATCAGCTCATTTTTTAACCAATAGGCCGAAA
TCGGCAAAATCCCTTATAAATCAAAAGAATAGACCGAGATAGGGT
[37 nt withheld, positions 9496-9532]
AAAGAACGTGGACTCCAACGTCAAAGG
[49 nt withheld, positions 9560-9608]
T
[91 nt withheld, positions 9610-9700]
G
[124 nt withheld, positions 9702-9825]
CCCATTCGCCATTCAGGCTGCGCAACTGTTGGGAAGGGCGATCGGTGCGGGCCTCTTCGCTATTACGCCA
GCTGGCGAAAGGGGGATGTGCTGCAAGGCGATTAAGTTGGGTAACGCCAGGGTTTTCCCAGTCACGACGT
TGTAAAACGACGGCCAGTGAGCGCGCCTCGTTCATTCACGTTTTTGAACCCGTGGAGGACGGGCAGACTC
GCGGTGCAAATGTGTTTTACAGCGTGATGGAGCAGATGAAGATGCTCGACACGCTGCAGAACACGCAGCT
AGATTAACCCTAGAAAGATAATCATATTGTGACGTACGTTAAAGATAATCATGTGTAAAATTGACGCATG
TGTTTTATCGGTCTGTATATCGAGGTTTATTTATTAATTTGAATAGATATTAAGTTTTATTATATTTACA
CTTACATACTAATAATAAATTCAACAAACAATTTATTTATGTTTATTTATTTATTAAAAAAAACAAAAAC
TCAAAATTTCTTCTATAAAGTAACAAAACTTTTATGAGGGACAGCCCCCCCCCAAAGCCCCCAGGGATGT
AATTACGTCCCTCCCCCGCTAGGGGGCAGCAGCGAGCCGCCCGGGGCTCCGCTCCGGTCCGGCGCTCCCC
CCGCATCCCCGAGCCGGCAGCGTGCGGGGACAGCCCGGGCACGGGGAAGGTGGCACGGGATCGCTTTCCT
CTGAACGCTTCTCGCTGCTCTTTGAGCCTGCAGACACCTGGGGGGATACGGGGAAAAGGCCTCCACGGCC
AGACTAGTTATTAATAGTAATCAATTACGGGGTCATTAGTTCATAGCCCATATATGGAGTTCCG
Features (pLannotate 1.2.2; 31 found; start..end, strand, type, name):
    306..469     +  promoter       CMV promoter (fragment): human cytomegalovirus (CMV) immediate early promoter
    486..519     +  promoter       minimal CMV promoter (fragment): human cytomegalovirus (CMV) immediate early promoter
    531..556     -  protein_bind   CuO (fragment): CymR-binding P2 operator sequence from the p-cmt operon of Pseudomonas putida (Mullick et al., 2006) CymR
    701..739     +  misc_feature   Ad SA (fragment): adenovirus major late transcript splice acceptor (Friedrich and Soriano, 1991)
    772..981     -  CDS            PTP (fragment): TERM_ADE02 - Experimental evidence at protein level: Swiss-Prot protein existence level 1. Protein covalently bound to the viral DNA that acts as a primer for viral genomic replication by DNA strand displacement. Assembles on the viral origin of replication in an initiation complex with viral polymerase, DBP, host NFIA and host POU2F1/OCT1. During initiation, the polymerase covalently couples the first dCTP with Ser- 580 of pTP. The terminal protein stimulates the template activity over 20 fold compared to protein-free templates. Neo-synthesized viral genomes are linked to two preterminal prot
   1012..1101    +  intron         chimeric intron (fragment): chimera between introns from adenovirus and immunoglobulin heavy chain genes
   1120..1166    +  CDS            IgH signal sequence (fragment): signal sequence from the mouse immunoglobulin heavy chain variable region
   1254..2363    +  CDS            CASC3 (fragment): CASC3_HUMAN - Also known as MLN51 From Homo sapiens (Human).
   2487..2949    +  misc_feature   IRES: internal ribosome entry site (IRES) of the encephalomyocarditis virus (EMCV)
   2997..3661    +  CDS            CopGFP (fragment): green fluorescent protein 2 from Pontellina plumata, also known as ppluGFP2 (Shagin et al., 2004)
   3782..3993    +  promoter       EF-1α core promoter: core promoter for human elongation factor EF-1α
   4006..4274    +  LTR            5' LTR (truncated): truncated 5' long terminal repeat (LTR) from human T-cell leukemia virus (HTLV) type 1
   4314..4340    +  CDS            3xHA (fragment): three tandem HA epitope tags
   4365..4405    +  CDS            IgH signal sequence (fragment): signal sequence from the mouse immunoglobulin heavy chain variable region
   4458..5066    +  CDS            CymR: cumate repressor (Mullick et al., 2006); cymR from Pseudomonas putida
   5163..5762    +  CDS            PuroR: puromycin N-acetyltransferase; pac from Streptomyces alboniger; confers resistance to puromycin
   5769..5796    +  misc_feature   WPRE (fragment): woodchuck hepatitis virus posttranscriptional regulatory element
   5809..5930    +  polyA_signal   SV40 poly(A) signal: SV40 polyadenylation signal
   5948..6040    +  ncRNA          G-CSF SLDE: Accession: RF00183 - G-CSF factor stem-loop destabilising element (SLDE)
   6737..7204    +  CDS            B (fragment): PORTL_LAMBD - Experimental evidence at protein level: Swiss-Prot protein existence level 1. Forms the portal vertex of the capsid (PubMed:6228056, PubMed:6232391). This portal plays critical roles in head assembly, genome packaging, neck/tail attachment, and genome ejection (Probable). The portal protein multimerizes as a single ring-shaped homododecamer arranged around a central channel (PubMed:6232391). Binds to the terminase subunits to form the packaging machine (PubMed:7799432). From Escherichia phage lambda (Bacteriophage lambda).
   7240..7262    -  protein_bind   lac operator (fragment): The lac repressor binds to the lac operator to inhibit transcription in E. coli. This inhibition can be relieved by adding lactose or isopropyl-β-D-thiogalactopyranoside (IPTG). lac repressor encoded by lacI
   7266..7296    -  promoter       lac promoter: promoter for the E. coli lac operon
   7311..7332    -  protein_bind   CAP binding site: CAP binding activates transcription in the presence of cAMP. E. coli catabolite activator protein
   7345..7437    -  CDS            lacI (fragment): lac repressor; lacI; The lac repressor binds to the lac operator to inhibit transcription in E. coli. This inhibition can be relieved by adding lactose or isopropyl-β-D-thiogalactopyranoside (IPTG).
   7620..8208    -  rep_origin     ori: high-copy-number ColE1/pMB1/pBR322/pUC origin of replication
   8379..9239    -  CDS            AmpR: β-lactamase; bla; confers resistance to ampicillin, carbenicillin, and related antibiotics
   9240..9344    -  promoter       AmpR promoter: bla
   9397..9825    -  rep_origin     f1 ori (sequence partly withheld): f1 bacteriophage origin of replication; arrow indicates direction of (+) strand synthesis
   9830..9985    -  CDS            lacZα (fragment): LacZα fragment of β-galactosidase; lacZ fragment
   9987..10106   +  CDS            B (fragment): PORTL_LAMBD - Experimental evidence at protein level: Swiss-Prot protein existence level 1. Forms the portal vertex of the capsid (PubMed:6228056, PubMed:6232391). This portal plays critical roles in head assembly, genome packaging, neck/tail attachment, and genome ejection (Probable). The portal protein multimerizes as a single ring-shaped homododecamer arranged around a central channel (PubMed:6232391). Binds to the terminase subunits to form the packaging machine (PubMed:7799432). From Escherichia phage lambda (Bacteriophage lambda).
  10597..304     +  enhancer       CMV enhancer (across the origin): human cytomegalovirus immediate early enhancer
