[The description below was written by a language model from this plasmid's Addgene catalogue record and pLannotate feature annotations shown in this document.]
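Description:
PB-CuO-V5 CASC3 siRes 110-480 WT is a 10.7 kb mammalian expression plasmid built on the commercial PB-Cuo-MCS-IRES-GFP-EF1α-CymR-Puro backbone, designed for PiggyBac transposase-mediated integration into the genome of cultured cells. In bacteria it is maintained through a high-copy ColE1/pUC-type origin with ampicillin resistance (AmpR), and an f1 origin is also present. The PiggyBac terminal repeats implied by the backbone and stated purpose are not called in the automated feature table. Several short annotated fragments (lambda portal protein, adenoviral pTP, IgH signal sequence, 3xHA) are most likely incidental similarity hits rather than functional parts.

The payload is a fragment of human CASC3 (also called BTZ or MLN51) covering amino acids 110-480, recorded as a C-terminal deletion. It carries an N-terminal V5 epitope tag and is described as siRNA-resistant, so it should escape knockdown directed against the endogenous transcript. It was cloned between Nhe and Not sites. Expression is driven by a CMV enhancer/promoter fused to a cumate operator (CuO), followed by intron and splice elements. An EMCV IRES downstream of the insert allows co-translation of copGFP from the same transcript, marking expressing cells. A second cassette uses the EF-1α core promoter with an HTLV-1 LTR segment to express the CymR repressor and puromycin N-acetyltransferase, ending in an SV40 polyadenylation signal. CymR binds CuO and keeps the CASC3 cassette silent until cumate is added, while puromycin selects stable integrants.

The design suits inducible rescue or complementation experiments in cells depleted of endogenous CASC3. The associated publication concerns the role of CASC3 in nonsense-mediated mRNA decay driven by the exon junction complex.
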