Addgene plasmid #158543: PB-CuO-V5 CASC3 siRes 110-480 WT
Purpose: For PiggyBac-mediated integration of V5-tagged siRNA-resistant CASC3 110-480
Depositing lab: Niels Gehring. Depositing organization: Universitaet zu Koeln. Publication: CASC3 promotes transcriptome-wide activation of nonsense-mediated decay by the exon junction complex. Gerbracht JV, Boehm V, Britto-Borges T, Kallabis S, Wiederstein JL, Ciriello S, Aschemeier DU, Kruger M, Frese CK, Altmuller J, Dieterich C, Gehring NH. Nucleic Acids Res. 2020 Jul 4. pii: 5867419. doi: 10.1093/nar/gkaa564. PubMed 32621609.
Backbone
  Vector backbone: PB-Cuo-MCS-IRES-GFP-EF1α-CymR-Puro
  Backbone manufacturer: SBI
  Backbone size w/o insert (bp): 9509
  Total vector size (bp): 10659
  Vector type: Mammalian Expression
  Selectable markers: Puromycin
Growth in bacteria
  Bacterial resistance: Ampicillin, 100 μg/mL
  Growth temperature: 37°C
  Growth strain: DH5alpha
  Copy number: High Copy
Gene/Insert
  Gene/Insert name: CASC3; BTZ; MLN51
  Species: H. sapiens (human)
  Insert size (bp): 1113
  Mutation: Amino acids 110-480, C-terminal deletion
  Entrez Gene: CASC3 (a.k.a. BTZ, MLN51)
  Promoter: CMV
  Tag / fusion protein: V5 (N terminal on insert)
  Cloning method: Restriction Enzyme; 5′ cloning site Nhe (not destroyed); 3′ cloning site Not (not destroyed)
  Sequencing primers: 5′ CCGATCTGGCCATACACTTG; 3′ GCCCTCACATTGCCAAAAGA
Terms and licenses: Academic/Nonprofit Terms; Industry Terms: Not Available to Industry
How to cite: PB-CuO-V5 CASC3 siRes 110-480 WT was a gift from Niels Gehring (Addgene plasmid # 158543 ; http://n2t.net/addgene:158543 ; RRID:Addgene_158543)
